>Addgene plasmid #139131 | pJBL6655 | addgene full sequence | sequence record 274966 | Addgene NGS Result
GATTATCAAAAAGGATCTTCACCTAGATCCTTTTAAATTAAAAATGAAGTTTTAAATCAATCTAAAGTAT
ATATGAGTAAACTTGGTCTGACAGTTACCAATGCTTAATCAGTGAGGCACCTATCTCAGCGATCTGTCTA
TTTCGTTCATCCATAGTTGCCTGACTCCCCGTCGTGTAGATAACTACGATACGGGAGGGCTTACCATCTG
GCCCCAGTGCTGCAATGATACCGCGAGACCCACGCTCACCGGCTCCAGATTTATCAGCAATAAACCAGCC
AGCCGGAAGGGCCGAGCGCAGAAGTGGTCCTGCAACTTTATCCGCCTCCATCCAGTCTATTAATTGTTGC
CGGGAAGCTAGAGTAAGTAGTTCGCCAGTTAATAGTTTGCGCAACGTTGTTGCCATTGCTACAGGCATCG
TGGTGTCACGCTCGTCGTTTGGTATGGCTTCATTCAGCTCCGGTTCCCAACGATCAAGGCGAGTTACATG
ATCCCCCATGTTGTGCAAAAAAGCGGTTAGCTCCTTCGGTCCTCCGATCGTTGTCAGAAGTAAGTTGGCC
GCAGTGTTATCACTCATGGTTATGGCAGCACTGCATAATTCTCTTACTGTCATGCCATCCGTAAGATGCT
TTTCTGTGACTGGTGAGTACTCAACCAAGTCATTCTGAGAATAGTGTATGCGGCGACCGAGTTGCTCTTG
CCCGGCGTCAATACGGGATAATACCGCGCCACATAGCAGAACTTTAAAAGTGCTCATCATTGGAAAACGT
TCTTCGGGGCGAAAACTCTCAAGGATCTTACCGCTGTTGAGATCCAGTTCGATGTAACCCACTCGTGCAC
CCAACTGATCTTCAGCATCTTTTACTTTCACCAGCGTTTCTGGGTGAGCAAAAACAGGAAGGCAAAATGC
CGCAAAAAAGGGAATAAGGGCGACACGGAAATGTTGAATACTCATACTCTTCCTTTTTCAATATTATTGA
AGCATTTATCAGGGTTATTGTCTCATGAGCGGATACATATTTGAATGTATTTAGAAAAATAAACAAATAG
GGGTTCCGCGCACATTTCCCCGAAAAGTGCCACCTGACGTCTAAGAAACCATTATTATCATGACATTAAC
CTATAAAAATAGGCGTATCACGAGGCAGAATTTCAGATAAAAAAAATCCTTAGCTTTCGCTAAGGATGAT
TTCTGGAATTCTAAAGATCTATATACTAGAGACCTGTAGGATCGTACAGGTTTACGCAAGAAAATGGTTT
GTTATAGTCGAATAAATGAACTGTATACATTCCCCGCAGGATAAGAGTAAGTGAGAGTAGGTAGAGATTG
AGGATGGGGATCTCAAAGCCCGCCGAAAGGCGGGCTTTTTTTTGGATCCTTACTCGAGTCTAGACTGCAG
GCTTCCTCGCTCACTGACTCGCTGCGCTCGGTCGTTCGGCTGCGGCGAGCGGTATCAGCTCACTCAAAGG
CGGTAATACGGTTATCCACAGAATCAGGGGATAACGCAGGAAAGAACATGTGAGCAAAAGGCCAGCAAAA
GGCCAGGAACCGTAAAAAGGCCGCGTTGCTGGCGTTTTTCCACAGGCTCCGCCCCCCTGACGAGCATCAC
AAAAATCGACGCTCAAGTCAGAGGTGGCGAAACCCGACAGGACTATAAAGATACCAGGCGTTTCCCCCTG
GAAGCTCCCTCGTGCGCTCTCCTGTTCCGACCCTGCCGCTTACCGGATACCTGTCCGCCTTTCTCCCTTC
GGGAAGCGTGGCGCTTTCTCATAGCTCACGCTGTAGGTATCTCAGTTCGGTGTAGGTCGTTCGCTCCAAG
CTGGGCTGTGTGCACGAACCCCCCGTTCAGCCCGACCGCTGCGCCTTATCCGGTAACTATCGTCTTGAGT
CCAACCCGGTAAGACACGACTTATCGCCACTGGCAGCAGCCACTGGTAACAGGATTAGCAGAGCGAGGTA
TGTAGGCGGTGCTACAGAGTTCTTGAAGTGGTGGCCTAACTACGGCTACACTAGAAGAACAGTATTTGGT
ATCTGCGCTCTGCTGAAGCCAGTTACCTTCGGAAAAAGAGTTGGTAGCTCTTGATCCGGCAAACAAACCA
CCGCTGGTAGCGGTGGTTTTTTTGTTTGCAAGCAGCAGATTACGCGCAGAAAAAAAGGATCTCAAGAAGA
TCCTTTGATCTTTTCTACGGGGTCTGACGCTCAGTGGAACGAAAACTCACGTTAAGGGATTTTGGTCATG
A
Features (pLannotate 1.2.2; 4 found; start..end, strand, type, name):
     95..955     -  CDS            AmpR: β-lactamase; bla; confers resistance to ampicillin, carbenicillin, and related antibiotics
    956..1060    -  promoter       AmpR promoter: bla
   1150..1193    -  terminator     bacterial terminator: putative bacterial transcription terminator
   1577..2165    -  rep_origin     ori: high-copy-number ColE1/pMB1/pBR322/pUC origin of replication
