[The description below was written by a language model from this plasmid's Addgene catalogue record and pLannotate feature annotations shown in this document.]
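Description:
pJBL6655 is a small (about 2.2 kb) high-copy bacterial expression plasmid built on a ColE1 backbone and intended for use in bacterial hosts such as E. coli. It replicates from a ColE1/pMB1-type origin. Selection is with ampicillin, through a β-lactamase (AmpR) gene driven by its native bla promoter. These two modules, together with a putative bacterial transcription terminator, are the only elements identified in the automated feature table, which covers the full sequenced plasmid.

According to the catalogue entry, the payload is a synthetic insert named STAR8, placed under Plux and assembled by Gibson cloning. STARs (small transcription activating RNAs) are engineered regulatory RNAs. They act in trans on a target RNA sequence placed upstream of a gene, preventing formation of an intrinsic terminator hairpin so that transcription of the downstream gene can proceed. Plux is the quorum-sensing promoter activated by LuxR in the presence of an acyl-homoserine lactone signal, so STAR8 production here would be expected to be inducible. No luxR gene is annotated on this plasmid, so the regulator would presumably have to be supplied from elsewhere. Neither Plux nor the STAR8 sequence was picked up by the annotation software. They presumably lie in the unannotated region between the terminator and the origin, but the record does not give their coordinates.

The plasmid comes from work on riboregulated switchable feedback promoters for dynamic control of gene expression. In that context it would serve as the trans-acting RNA activator component, used together with a separate construct carrying the matching STAR8 target sequence upstream of a gene of interest.
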