Addgene plasmid #139131: pJBL6655
Purpose: Plux - STAR8
Depositing lab: Julius Lucks. Depositing organization: Northwestern University. Publication: Dynamic Control of Gene Expression with Riboregulated Switchable Feedback Promoters. Glasscock CJ, Biggs BW, Lazar JT, Arnold JH, Burdette LA, Valdes A, Kang MK, Tullman-Ercek D, Tyo KEJ, Lucks JB. ACS Synth Biol. 2021 May 21;10(5):1199-1213. doi: 10.1021/acssynbio.1c00015. Epub 2021 Apr 9. PubMed 33834762.
Backbone
  Vector backbone: ColE1
  Vector type: Bacterial Expression
Growth in bacteria
  Bacterial resistance: Ampicillin, 100 μg/mL
  Growth temperature: 37°C
  Growth strain: NEB Stable
  Copy number: High Copy
Gene/Insert
  Gene/Insert name: STAR8
  Species: Synthetic
  Mutation: N/A
  Cloning method: Gibson Cloning
Terms and licenses: Academic/Nonprofit Terms; Industry Terms: Not Available to Industry
Depositor comments: Please visit https://www.biorxiv.org/content/10.1101/529180v1 for bioRxiv preprint.
How to cite: pJBL6655 was a gift from Julius Lucks (Addgene plasmid # 139131 ; http://n2t.net/addgene:139131 ; RRID:Addgene_139131)
